>Addgene plasmid #238390 | eOYW009 | addgene full sequence | sequence record 492423 | Addgene NGS Result
GAAGATCCTTTGATCTTTTCTACGGGGTCTGACGCTCAGTGGAACGAAAACTCACGTTAAGGGATTTTGG
TCATGAGATTATCAAAAAGGATCTTCACCTAGATCCTTTTAAATTAAAAATGAAGTTTTAAATCAATCTA
AAGTATATATGAGTAAACTTGGTCTGACAGTTACCAATGCTTAATCAGTGAGGCACCTATCTCAGCGATC
TGTCTATTTCGTTCATCCATAGTTGCCTGACTCCCCGTCGTGTAGATAACTACGATACGGGAGGGCTTAC
CATCTGGCCCCAGTGCTGCAATGATACCGCGAGACCCACGCTCACCGGCTCCAGATTTATCAGCAATAAA
CCAGCCAGCCGGAAGGGCCGAGCGCAGAAGTGGTCCTGCAACTTTATCCGCCTCCATCCAGTCTATTAAT
TGTTGCCGGGAAGCTAGAGTAAGTAGTTCGCCAGTTAATAGTTTGCGCAACGTTGTTGCCATTGCTACAG
GCATCGTGGTGTCACGCTCGTCGTTTGGTATGGCTTCATTCAGCTCCGGTTCCCAACGATCAAGGCGAGT
TACATGATCCCCCATGTTGTGCAAAAAAGCGGTTAGCTCCTTCGGTCCTCCGATCGTTGTCAGAAGTAAG
TTGGCCGCAGTGTTATCACTCATGGTTATGGCAGCACTGCATAATTCTCTTACTGTCATGCCATCCGTAA
GATGCTTTTCTGTGACTGGTGAGTACTCAACCAAGTCATTCTGAGAATAGTGTATGCGGCGACCGAGTTG
CTCTTGCCCGGCGTCAATACGGGATAATACCGCGCCACATAGCAGAACTTTAAAAGTGCTCATCATTGGA
AAACGTTCTTCGGGGCGAAAACTCTCAAGGATCTTACCGCTGTTGAGATCCAGTTCGATGTAACCCACTC
GTGCACCCAACTGATCTTCAGCATCTTTTACTTTCACCAGCGTTTCTGGGTGAGCAAAAACAGGAAGGCA
AAATGCCGCAAAAAAGGGAATAAGGGCGACACGGAAATGTTGAATACTCATACTCTTCCTTTTTCAATAT
TATTGAAGCATTTATCAGGGTTATTGTCTCATGAGCGGATACATATTTGAATGTATTTAGAAAAATAAAC
AAATAGGGGTTCCGCGCACATTTCCCCGAAAAGTGCCACCTGAATTAATTCGAGCTCGCCCAAACATAAC
AGGAAGAAAAATGCCCCGCTGTGGGCGGACAAAATAGTTGGGAACTGGGAGGGGTGGAAATGGAGTTTTT
AAGGATTATTTAGGGAAGAGTGACAAAATAGATGGGAACTGGGTGTAGCGTCGTAAGCTAATACGAAAAT
TAAAAATGACAAAATAGTTTGGAACTAGATTTCACTTATCTGGTTGGCCTGCAGGGGGGGGGGGAAAGCC
ACGTTGTGTCTCAAAATCTCTGATGTTACATTGCACAAGATAAAAATATATCATCATGAACAATAAAACT
GTCTGCTTACATAAACAGTAATACAAGGGGTGTTATGAGCCATATTCAACGGGAAACGTCTTGCTCGAGG
CCGCGATTAAATTCCAACATGGATGCTGATTTATATGGGTATAAATGGGCTCGCGATAATGTCGGGCAAT
CAGGTGCGACAATCTATCGATTGTATGGGAAGCCCGATGCGCCAGAGTTGTTTCTGAAACATGGCAAAGG
TAGCGTTGCCAATGATGTTACAGATGAGATGGTCAGACTAAACTGGCTGACGGAATTTATGCCTCTTCCG
ACCATCAAGCATTTTATCCGTACTCCTGATGATGCATGGTTACTCACCACTGCGATCCCCGGGAAAACAG
CATTCCAGGTATTAGAAGAATATCCTGATTCAGGTGAAAATATTGTTGATGCGCTGGCAGTGTTCCTGCG
CCGGTTGCATTCGATTCCTGTTTGTAATTGTCCTTTTAACAGCGATCGCGTATTTCGTCTCGCTCAGGCG
CAATCACGAATGAATAACGGTTTGGTTGATGCGAGTGATTTTGATGACGAGCGTAATGGCTGGCCTGTTG
AACAAGTCTGGAAAGAAATGCATAAGCTTTTGCCATTCTCACCGGATTCAGTCGTCACTCATGGTGATTT
CTCACTTGATAACCTTATTTTTGACGAGGGGAAATTAATAGGTTGTATTGATGTTGGACGAGTCGGAATC
GCAGACCGATACCAGGATCTTGCCATCCTATGGAACTGCCTCGGTGAGTTTTCTCCTTCATTACAGAAAC
GGCTTTTTCAAAAATATGGTATTGATAATCCTGATATGAATAAATTGCAGTTTCATTTGATGCTCGATGA
GTTTTTCTAATCAGAATTGGTTAATTGGTTGTAACACTGGCAGAGCATTACGCTGACTTGACGGGACGGC
GGCTTTGTTGAATAAATCGAACTTTTGCTGAGTTGAAGGATCAGATCACGCATCTTCCCGACAACGCAGA
CCGTTCCGTGGCAAAGCAAAAGTTCAAAATCACCAACTGGTCCACCTACAACAAAGCTCTCATCAACCGT
GGCTCCCTCACTTTCTGGCTGGATGATGGGGCGATTCAGGCCTGGTATGAGTCAGCAACACCTTCTTCAC
GAGGCAGACCTCAGCGCCCCCCCCCCCTGCAGGTCGACTAGAGTCGGGGATCCGGTGATTGATTGAGCAA
GCTTTATGCTTGTAAACCGTTTTGTGAAAAAATTTTTAAAATAAAAAAGGGGACCTCTAGGGTCCCCAAT
TAATTAGTAATATAATCTATTAAAGGTCATTCAAAAGGTCATCCACCGGATCAATTCCCCTGCTCGCGCA
GGCTGGGTGCCAAGCTCTCGGGTAACATCAAGGCCCGATCCTTGGAGCCCTTGCCCTCCCGCACGATGAT
CGT
[255 nt withheld, positions 2874-3128]
CGTGGAGACCGAAACCTTGCGCTCGTTCGCCAGCCAGGACAGAAATGCCTCGACTTCGCTGCTGCCCAAG
GTTGCCGGGTGACGCACACCGTGGAAACGGATGAAGGCACGAACCCAGTGGACATAAGCCTGTTCGGTTC
GTAAGCTGTAATGCAAGTAGCGTATGCGCTCACGCAACTGGTCCAGAACCTTGACCGAACGCAGCGGTGG
TAACGGCGCAGTGGCGGTTTTCATGGCTTGTTATGACTGTTTTTTTGGGGTACAGTCTATGCCTCGGGCA
TCCAAGCAGCAAGCGCGTTACGCCGTGGGTCGATGTTTGTGTCTAACAATTCGTTCAAGCCGACGCCGCT
TCGCGGCGCGGCTTAACTCAAGCGTTAGATGCACTAAGCACATAATTGCTCACAGCCAAACTATCAGGTC
AAGTCTGCTTTTATTATTTTTAAGCGTGCATAATAAGCCCTACACAAATTGGGAGATATATCATGAAAGG
CTGGCTTTTTCTTGTTATCGCAATAGTTGGCGAAGTAATCGCAACATCCGCATTAAAATCTAGCGAGGGC
TTTACTAAGCTGATCCGGTGGATGACCTTTTGAATGACCTTTAATAGATTATATTACTAATTAATTGGGG
ACCCTAGAGGTCCCCTTTTTTATTTTAAAAATTTTTTCACAAAACGGTTTACAAGCATAAAGCTTGCTCA
ATCAATCACCGGATCCCGACGGGCCCGGTACCGCGGCCGCGCGAATTCGAGCTCGGTACCATTTATCAGG
GTTATTGTCTCATGAGCGGATACATATTTGAATGTATTTAGAAAAATAAACAAATAGGGGTTCCGCGCAC
ATTTCCCCGAAAAGTGCCACCTGACGTCTAAGAAACCATTATTATCATGACATTAACCTATAAAAATAGG
CGTATCACGAGGCCCTTTCGTCTTCACCTCGAGAACATTACTCGCATCCATTCTCAGGCTGTCTCGTCTC
GTCTCGGAGTTGACAGCTAGCTCAGTCCTAGGTACTGTGCTAGCTACTAGAGAAAGAGGAGAAATACTAA
ATGAGCGAGCTGATCAAGGAGAACATGCACATGAAGCTGTACATGGAGGGCACCGTGAACAACCACCACT
TCAAGTGCACATCCGAGGGCGAAGGCAAGCCCTACGAGGGCACCCAGACCATGAAGATCAAGGTGGTCGA
GGGCGGCCCTCTCCCCTTCGCCTTCGACATCCTGGCTACCAGCTTCATGTACGGCAGCAAAGCCTTCATC
AACCACACCCAGGGCATCCCCGACTTCTTTAAGCAGTCCTTCCCTGAGGGCTTCACATGGGAGAGAATCA
CCACATACGAAGACGGGGGCGTGCTGACCGCTACCCAGGACACCAGCTTCCAGAACGGCTGCATCATCTA
CAACGTCAAGATCAACGGGGTGAACTTCCCATCCAACGGCCCTGTGATGCAGAAGAAAACACGCGGCTGG
GAGGCCAACACCGAGATGCTGTACCCCGCTGACGGCGGCCTGAGAGGCCACAGCCAGATGGCCCTGAAGC
TCGTGGGCGGGGGCTACCTGCACTGCTCCTTCAAGACCACATACAGATCCAAGAAACCCGCTAAGAACCT
CAAGATGCCCGGCTTCCACTTCGTGGACCACAGACTGGAAAGAATCAAGGAGGCCGACAAAGAAACGTAC
GTCGAGCAGCACGAGATGGCTGTGGCCAAGTACTGCGACCTCCCTAGCAAACTGGGGCACAGATGAAGGT
GACTCCTGTTGATAGATCCAGTAATGACCTCAGAACTCCATCTGGATTTGTTCAGAACGCTCGGTTGCCG
CCGGGCGTTTTTTATTGGTGAGAATGCTTCCAGGATACATAGATTACCACAACTCCGAGCCCTTCCACCC
CAAGCTAGCTTGGAGGACAAATCCGCCGCTAGGAGCTTGCGGCCGCCTTAAGACGCGTGGATCCCCGGGA
ATTTCGACCCCACGCCCCTCTTTAATACGACGGGCAATTTGCACTTCAGAAAATGAAGAGTTTGCTTTAG
CCATAACAAAAGTCCAGTATGCTTTTTCACAGCATAACTGGACTGATTTCAGTTTACAACTATTCTGTCT
AGTTTAAGACTTTATTGTCATAGTTTAGATCTATTTTGTTCAGTTTAAGACTTTATTGTCCGCCCACACC
CGCTTACGCAGGGCATCCATTTATTACTCAACCGTAACCGATTTTGCCAGGTTACGCGGCTGGTCCTCTA
GAATTCCCATGTCAGCCGTTAAGTGTTCCTGTGTCACTCAAAATTGCTTTGAGAGGCTCTAAGGGCTTCT
CAGTGCGTTACATCCCTGGCTTGTTGTCCACAACCGTTAAACCTTAAAAGCTTTAAAAGCCTTATATATT
CTTTTTTTTCTTATAAAACTTAAAACCTTAGAGGCTATTTAAGTTGCTGATTTATATTAATTTTATTGTT
CAAACATGAGAGCTTAGTACGTGAAACATGAGAGCTTAGTACGTTAGCCATGAGAGCTTAGTACGTTAGC
CATGAGGGTTTAGTTCGTTAAACATGAGAGCTTAGTACGTTAAACATGAGAGCTTAGTACGTGAAACATG
AGAGCTTAGTACGTACTATCAACAGGTTGAACTGCTGATCTTCAGATCCTCTACGCCGGACGCATCGTGG
CCGGATCGGGGGGGGGGGGCGCTCGGTCTTGCCTTGCTCGTCGGTGATGTACTTCACCAGCTCCGCGAAG
TCGCTCTTCTTGATGGAGCGCATGGGGACGTGCTTGGCAATCACGCGCACCCCCCGGCCGTTTTAGCGGC
TAAAAAAGTCATGGCTCTGCCCTCGGGCGGACCACGCCCATCATGACCTTGCCAAGCTCGTCCTGCTTCT
CTTCGATCTTCGCCAGCAGGGCGAGGATCGTGGCATCACCGAACCGCGCCGTGCGCGGGTCGTCGGTGAG
CCAGAGTTTCAGCAGGCCGCCCAGGCGGCCCAGGTCGCCATTGATGCGGGCCAGCTCGCGGACGTGCTCA
TAGTCCACGACGCCCGTGATTTTGTAGCCCTGGCCGACGGCCAGCAGGTAGGCCGACAGGCTCATGCCGG
CCGCCGCCGCCTTTTCCTCAATCGCTCTTCGTTCGTCTGGAAGGCAGTACACCTTGATAGGTGGGCTGCC
CTTCCTGGTTGGCTTGGTTTCATCAGCCATCCGCTTGCCCTCATCTGTTACGCCGGCGGTAGCCGGCCAG
CCTCGCAGAGCAGGATTCCCGTTGAGCACCGCCAGGTGCGAATAAGGGACAGTGAAGAAGGAACACCCGC
TCGCGGGTGGGCCTACTTCACCTATCCTGCCCGGCTGACGCCGTTGGATACACCAAGGAAAGTCTACACG
AACCCTTTGGCAAAATCCTGTATATCGTGCGAAAAAGGATGGATATACCGAAAAAATCGCTATAATGACC
CCGAAGCAGGGTTATGCAGCGGAAAAGCGCTTTCTCATAGCTCACGCTGTAGGTATCTCAGTTCGGTGTA
GGTCGTTCGCTCCAAGCTGGGCTGTGTGCACGAACCCCCCGTTCAGCCCGACCGCTGCGCCTTATCCGGT
AACTATCGTCTTGAGTCCAACCCGGTAAGACACGACTTATCGCCACTGGCAGCAGCCACTGGTAACAGGA
TTAGCAGAGCGAGGTATGTAGGCGGTGCTACAGAGTTCTTGAAGTGGTGGCCTAACTACGGCTACACTAG
AAGAACAGTATTTGGTATCTGCGCTCTGCTGAAGCCAGTTACCTTCGGAAAAAGAGTTGGTAGCTCTTGA
TCCGGCAAACAAACCACCGCTGGTAGCGGTGGTTTTTTTGTTTGCAAGCAGCAGATTACGCGCAGAAAAA
AAGGATCTCAA
Features (pLannotate 1.2.2; 18 found; start..end, strand, type, name):
    171..1031    -  CDS            AmpR: β-lactamase; bla; confers resistance to ampicillin, carbenicillin, and related antibiotics
   1032..1136    -  promoter       AmpR promoter: bla
   1210..1375    +  mobile_element Tn7L: mini-Tn7 element (left end of the Tn7 transposon) Tn7
   1505..2320    +  CDS            KanR: aminoglycoside phosphotransferase; aph(3')-Ia; confers resistance to kanamycin in bacteria or G418 (Geneticin®) in eukaryotes
   2461..2607    +  CDS            TRA2_ECOLX (fragment): Protein predicted: Swiss-Prot protein existence level 4. Required for transposition of transposon Tn903. From Escherichia coli.
   2790..3362    -  CDS            int (fragment) (sequence partly withheld): INT2_ECOLX - Protein inferred from homology: Swiss-Prot protein existence level 3. Putative integrase believed to be involved in the insertion of antibiotic resistance genes into plasmids and transposons. From Escherichia coli.
   3611..3700    +  CDS            qacE (fragment): QACE_ECOLX - Protein inferred from homology: Swiss-Prot protein existence level 3. Multidrug exporter. Is implicated for the resistance to bacteriocidal quaternary ammonium compounds. From Escherichia coli.
   3871..3888    +  misc_feature   MCS (fragment): pUC18/19 multiple cloning site
   3888..3965    -  promoter       AmpR promoter (fragment): bla
   4118..4142    +  promoter       J23119(SpeI) promoter (fragment): bacterial promoter (Registry of Standard Biological Parts BBa J23119) modified to end with an SpeI site
   4179..4871    +  CDS            TurboRFP: TurboRFP is a basic (constitutively fluorescent) orange fluorescent protein published in 2007, derived from Entacmaea quadricolor. It has low acid sensitivity.
   4879..4973    +  terminator     lambda t0 terminator: transcription terminator from phage lambda
   5098..5296    +  mobile_element Tn7R (fragment): mini-Tn7 element (right end of the Tn7 transposon) Tn7
   5378..5766    -  rep_origin     R6K γ ori: γ replication origin from E. coli plasmid R6K; requires the R6K initiator protein pi for replication
   5807..5899    -  CDS            traI (fragment): TRAI6_ECOLX - Experimental evidence at protein level: Swiss-Prot protein existence level 1. The initiation process of transfer DNA synthesis requires the interaction of at least three plasmid-specific components (TraH, I, and J) at the transfer origin resulting in the assembly of a specialised nucleoprotein complex - the relaxosome. Site- and strand-specific cleavage at the transfer origin is dependent on TraI and TraJ. From Escherichia coli.
   5937..6308    -  CDS            traJ: oriT-recognizing protein; traJ
   6341..6450    -  oriT           oriT: incP origin of transfer
   6585..6989    -  rep_origin     ori (fragment): high-copy-number ColE1/pMB1/pBR322/pUC origin of replication
