[The description below was written by a language model from this plasmid's Addgene catalogue record and pLannotate feature annotations shown in this document.]
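Description:
eOYW009 is a 6,989 bp bacterial expression plasmid built on the EML002 backbone. It belongs to a DNA part library developed for engineering the nematode-symbiotic bacterium Xenorhabdus griffiniae HGB2511. The feature table shows the architecture of a mobilizable mini-Tn7 delivery vector. It replicates from an R6K γ origin, which works only when the π initiator protein is supplied. This explains the pir-expressing propagation strain and is consistent with the recorded low copy number. A partial ColE1/pUC-type origin is also annotated, but only as a fragment, and the record does not say whether it is functional. An incP oriT with traJ and a traI fragment would allow conjugative transfer from a suitable donor strain. Selection uses ampicillin (β-lactamase on the backbone) and kanamycin.

The payload lies between the Tn7L and Tn7R ends and would therefore be the segment mobilized by Tn7 transposition. The record does not show any transposase genes on this plasmid or describe an integration procedure. This region contains the aph(3')-Ia kanamycin resistance gene, along with fragments of Tn903- and integron-derived sequences (integrase, qacE) that look like remnants of the backbone's construction. It also contains the synthetic insert UNS1-P5d-U3d-TurboRFP-t0-UNSX. In that cassette, a constitutive promoter (P5d, which partly matches the J23119 family) and the U3d element, presumably a 5′ UTR/ribosome binding site, drive TurboRFP, an orange-red fluorescent protein derived from Entacmaea quadricolor. Transcription ends at the phage lambda t0 terminator. The unique nucleotide sequences (UNS) flanking the cassette serve as standardized assembly junctions. The stated purpose calls it a Golden Gate construct, although the cloning method is listed as Gibson. It serves as a constitutive TurboRFP reporter, useful for characterizing part strength or fluorescently labeling bacteria.
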