Addgene plasmid #238390: eOYW009
Purpose: TurboRFP constitutive Golden Gate construct
Depositing lab: Richard Murray. Depositing organization: California Institute of Technology. Publication: A DNA Part Library for Reliable Engineering of the Emerging Model Nematode Symbiotic Bacterium Xenorhabdus griffiniae HGB2511. Larsson EM, Wang OY, Murray RM. ACS Synth Biol. 2025 Oct 17;14(10):4122-4126. doi: 10.1021/acssynbio.5c00414. Epub 2025 Sep 25. PubMed 40998411.
Backbone
  Vector backbone: EML002
  Vector type: Bacterial Expression
Growth in bacteria
  Bacterial resistance: Ampicillin and Kanamycin, 100 & 50 μg/mL
  Growth temperature: 37°C
  Growth strain: pir2+
  Copy number: Low Copy
Gene/Insert
  Gene/Insert name: UNS1-P5d-U3d-TurboRFP-t0-UNSX
  Species: Synthetic
  Cloning method: Gibson Cloning
Terms and licenses: Academic/Nonprofit Terms; Industry Terms: Not Available to Industry
Depositor comments: Please visit https://doi.org/10.1101/2025.06.09.658710 for bioRxiv preprint.
How to cite: eOYW009 was a gift from Richard Murray (Addgene plasmid # 238390 ; http://n2t.net/addgene:238390 ; RRID:Addgene_238390)
